Addgene plasmid #198780: pWP017
Purpose: Drives specific expression in the ASI neurons
Depositing lab: Paul Sternberg. Depositing organization: California Institute of Technology. Publication: A cGAL-UAS bipartite expression toolkit for Caenorhabditis elegans sensory neurons. Nava S, Palma W, Wan X, Oh JY, Gharib S, Wang H, Revanna JS, Tan M, Zhang M, Liu J, Chen CH, Lee JS, Perry B, Sternberg PW. Proc Natl Acad Sci U S A. 2023 Dec 19;120(51):e2221680120. doi: 10.1073/pnas.2221680120. Epub 2023 Dec 14. PubMed 38096407.
Backbone
  Vector backbone: pHW393
  Backbone size w/o insert (bp): 3611
  Vector type: Worm Expression
Growth in bacteria
  Bacterial resistance: Ampicillin, 100 μg/mL
  Growth temperature: 37°C
  Growth strain: DH5alpha
  Copy number: High Copy
Gene/Insert
  Gene/Insert name: Pgpa-4-GAL4-SK(DBD)-VP64
  Species: C. elegans (nematode)
  Insert size (bp): 2861
  Cloning method: Restriction Enzyme; 5′ cloning site Unknown (unknown if destroyed); 3′ cloning site Unknown (unknown if destroyed)
Terms and licenses: Academic/Nonprofit Terms; Industry Terms: Not Available to Industry
How to cite: pWP017 was a gift from Paul Sternberg (Addgene plasmid # 198780 ; http://n2t.net/addgene:198780 ; RRID:Addgene_198780)
