[The description below was written by a language model from this plasmid's Addgene catalogue record and pLannotate feature annotations shown in this document.]
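Description:
pWP017 is a C. elegans expression plasmid built on the pHW393 backbone that serves as a driver construct in the cGAL-UAS bipartite expression system. It is propagated in E. coli as a high-copy plasmid. The feature table shows a ColE1/pUC-type origin of replication and a β-lactamase (AmpR) gene with its own bla promoter for ampicillin selection. It also shows leftover pUC-derived cloning-vector elements: a lacI fragment, CAP binding site, lac promoter and operator, and a fragment of the pUC18/19 multiple cloning site. No worm selection or co-injection marker is annotated or recorded.

The payload is listed as Pgpa-4-GAL4-SK(DBD)-VP64, in which the gpa-4 promoter drives a synthetic transcriptional activator. This activator consists of a GAL4-family DNA-binding domain fused to VP64, a tandem array of the minimal herpes simplex virus VP16 activation domain. The annotation software picked up the DNA-binding portion as a fragment matching yeast GAL4. It found only a short match to VP16-repeat sequence, labelled VP96, which is consistent with the catalogue's VP64 designation. The roughly 2.9 kb region upstream of the GAL4 segment is unannotated and presumably holds the gpa-4 promoter. No 3′ UTR is annotated in the stretch between the activator and the AmpR cassette, and the record does not state which one is used.

The stated purpose is to drive specific expression in the ASI sensory neurons. In a bipartite system of this kind, worms carrying the driver are combined with a separate UAS-effector transgene. The effector, such as a reporter or a neuronal activity modulator, is then transcribed only where the driver is expressed, which allows one ASI driver to be reused with many effectors.
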