Features (pLannotate 1.2.2; 10 found; start..end, strand, type, name):
   2881..2898    -  misc_feature   MCS (fragment): pUC18/19 multiple cloning site
   3008..3448    +  CDS            GAL4 (fragment): GAL4_YEAST - Experimental evidence at protein level: Swiss-Prot protein existence level 1. This protein is a positive regulator for the gene expression of the galactose-induced genes such as GAL1, GAL2, GAL7, GAL10, and MEL1 which code for the enzymes used to convert galactose to glucose. It recognizes a 17 base pair sequence in (5'-CGGRNNRCYNYNCNCCG-3') the upstream activating sequence (UAS-G) of these genes. From Saccharomyces cerevisiae (strain ATCC 204508 / S288c) (Baker's yeast).
   3626..3642    +  CDS            VP96 (fragment): 6 tandem repeats of the minimal activation domain of herpes simplex virus VP16 (Cheng et al., 2013)
   4193..4297    +  promoter       AmpR promoter: bla
   4298..5158    +  CDS            AmpR: β-lactamase; bla; confers resistance to ampicillin, carbenicillin, and related antibiotics
   5329..5917    +  rep_origin     ori: high-copy-number ColE1/pMB1/pBR322/pUC origin of replication
   6100..6192    +  CDS            lacI (fragment): lac repressor; lacI; The lac repressor binds to the lac operator to inhibit transcription in E. coli. This inhibition can be relieved by adding lactose or isopropyl-β-D-thiogalactopyranoside (IPTG).
   6205..6226    +  protein_bind   CAP binding site: CAP binding activates transcription in the presence of cAMP. E. coli catabolite activator protein
   6241..6271    +  promoter       lac promoter: promoter for the E. coli lac operon
   6279..6295    +  protein_bind   lac operator: The lac repressor binds to the lac operator to inhibit transcription in E. coli. This inhibition can be relieved by adding lactose or isopropyl-β-D-thiogalactopyranoside (IPTG). lac repressor encoded by lacI
>Addgene plasmid #198780 | pWP017 | addgene full sequence | sequence record 390239 | Addgene NGS Result
AAGCTTGCATGCAGGCCATACGGACTCAAATTGAAGCCTTGTTTGTATAAGAAACGCTGATTTTTTGATT
TTTTGTTGATTTTTTAAAAACGATGATCATTGGAAATGCGGTTTCCCGTTTTCAAAGATTTTTCATCAGT
TTTCAATTGTTTTTGTTGTTGATTTTGAAATTGCTGCCTATTCTGTTCTGATTTTTCGAAAACTAAAAAT
CTTTGAAAAATGAATGTAAATTTATAATTCTATTTTCGACCATAAAATTCAGATTCTCTAAATATAATCA
CCGTCATCATGGGATAACTACAATCTGACAGAAGACAGAGACTCGAGAAAATGTGAATACAAATTGGCTG
ATATAGATTTTTTCAGAAGCAAGTAGTCAGTTTCTTTGATTTTAATATTATGATACCCAATTTTGCGACT
TTCGATACGTAGGTCTCTAAACGATCGAAATTTTACAACTACAGTACCCCCGAATTTTTTTTTGCGATTT
TTGTTTTCCAAAAATTCAAAGTCCAAGTTCTACAAATGTTGAAATATTAAGCAATTTTGGTGCAAGCCAG
GAATGGGCGGCAACTGTCGTTCGGCAAATTCGATAATATTTGCCGGAAATTTTCCAATTCCGAGAAATTG
CCGGTTTGCCGATTTGCCGGAAATTTTTGTTTTCGGCAAATTGCTGATTTGCCGTTTGTCGGATATCAGA
TTTGTCAGAAACGTTGAGAGCGATTGTTTAAAGACGGAAACTCTTAAACTGTACCTTTTAAAAATTTTTC
ATGTTTTCTTTAGATATTTCATATAATTTCTACACTTTTCAAAATAGATGTAGGAACATTCATAGGATGC
GTACAATTTTGCCGATTAAAATTGAAGTTCTGAAATTACTTTTAAAAAATGTACATATTTTCGGCAATTT
CCGGTTTCCGACAAATCGGCAATTTATCGGTTTGCCGAAATTTTTCAATTCCGGCGATTTGCCGCTTTGT
CGATTTGCCGGAAATTTCAATTCCGGCAATTTGCCGGAAATTTCAATTCCGGAAATCTGCCGCTTTGTCA
ATTTGCCGGAAATTTCAATCCCGGCAATTTGCCGATTTGCCGGAAACTTCAATTCCGGCAATTTGCCGAT
TTGCCGGAAACTTCAATTCCGGCAGTTTGCCGATTTGCCGGAAAAAATTCTACATTTTTTATATTGCAAT
TTTGTTTGAATTATTCGTGTTAAAACATTGTAGGAGTCGAAACATACGACATTGCTTTGTATTTCCTCAA
AAGCTCATATGTTTCAAAATTTTGTAAATTTGCCAAAACTTTTAGATTTTTCAACATTTCCGGTCAAAGT
TTTTGGAGTGTTTTATTTTAATATTCGGTCGTTTTGGATCTTTATAAGTGTATTTAGGCAAAATCTCTAC
AGACGCTACTTCCACCTTTAATTATTGAAACAATTCAAAAGTGTCCCAAAAAATCACCGTCCAAATGCCT
GCGTCTCTGCGCGGAGACACATCACAATTCAAATGATGTTTGTTTTTTTTTTGGCGCCAAAACTTCTAGA
ATTACCAAGTTAGCTATTTCAATTTAATATTTTGATTTATTATCAATTAATTGAACCAAGATTTCAGAAT
TTAAATTTTTTTTGTACTTTTTGGTTACCGTATTTCCTCTACAAATATATCCTGACATACTAATAATTTT
CAAAGTTTGAATTCATTTTATCAATGATTTTTGAAACCCATGTCATTTGAAAGATGACATTAAAAAAAAA
TAAACGCGCGGCAATTGCCGATTACCGGAAATTTTGAAAACCCGCAAATGCCGGAATTGCCGATTGCCGG
ACACTTCCGATTGCCGTGCACCCCTGCTCCGAACTAGAAAAAGCCTATCTGAAACTTTCAGTGCATTTTT
TTCACTTTCGAGTTGCTTTTGAAAATTGTATTTTATGAAATATCATCTGAAACTTTTAAAACAATCTGAA
GTCAGCGTCAGCGCTGACCAAGTAACAGAGATTTTGGCTTTGCGAGTTAGTACAAGTCTATAAATAGTCG
ATCTCTATTTAAACGAGGAGAATTTTCAATTTCGAACACCTTAATAAGGAGCGTTTTGACTATGTGGTGG
GATAGAAAAAAGTTGAACACATGTTTGGGCTTTTAAATTACTTAATTTGTTCCGGCAAATCACCCCTGTG
AGTCTGCAAATTTTTATTTGAAACTTTAGTACTGAATACTGAATACTGAAGTATACTTAAGTACTGAAAG
TTGTACACGTGGAAACTTTTTCTGATTATGTAAAACATTGGTTTTGTTATAGAACAGAACAATCATGTGC
CAATCGTTGAGTTTATTCTACTTCAAATCACAAGAGTAGTGATAATTAGTAATCAAAAGAATAATAACTA
CGAGATAGTGTATGAGTTAACGGAGACAAAGGAAAGGATCTCTTGAGGATCGGTTGGGATGGAGATGCTC
AACAACATTCACATATATACCTCGCCATATTTCTCATTTTAGTCATTTATCAACTTTTTCTCCTCTCTCT
TTTGTTATTGATTAGTCTTTCTGATACGTGTTGTACTGAAAAGGTTGGGAAACTTCTGGAACATCCATTA
CCTTGTGGCAACTAAAGGGAAATAGTTATTTAAAACAGGAAGGTGATATTGAGAAGGTGTTTGTTTATTC
TTTATTTTTAAATAAAAAAAAAGAATCGGAGATAAATTGAAAAAAAATCACAAAAACTAATTATCAGAAG
ACTAATTATGCCACGTGGTGTTTTGCGAAGTGTTAGCCTAGAAACTGTTCCCTTTATTCGTCCTTCTCAT
TACTCTAAATTAATTTCCCTCATGGTTTTTTAAGGGTAGAGCCACTTATTCATTTTGTGAACACTTTTCA
ACAGGCGCGCCTCTAGAGGATCCCCGGGATTGGCCAAAGGACCCAAAGGTATGTTTCGAATGATACTAAC
ATAACATAGAACATTTTCAGGAGGACCCTTGGCTAGGATGGGCCCTAAAAAGAAGCGTAAAGCTAGCATG
AAGCTGTTGTCTTCAATGGAACAAGCTTGCGACATATGCCGGTTAAAAAAACTCAGGTGCTCGAAGGAAA
AGCCCAAGTGTGCCAAGTGTCTGAAGAACAACTCGGAGTGCCGTTATTCTCCCAAGGCTATGAGGTCCCC
ACTGACCAGGGCGCATCTGACAGAGGTAGAATCAAGGTTGGAAAAATTGGAAGATTTGTTTCTGCTCATG
TTTCCTCGGGAAAACCTGGACAGCATTTTGAACATGGACTCTTTGGACGAAGTGAAAGTAATGTTGAAAC
AATTATATATGCAGGACTATGGTGACACGGATGCTGCTATGGATAGCTTGACCCCTATGGAAAATGGCAT
GTCTGAAGGGCCGAGAAAACACATGAAGACTGCGACATCATCGCCAAAAGTGGATGAAGATGGAAGCCAA
AGTCAGTTGAGTGTATCGCCGGAATTCCCGCTGCAGTCTGGTGGCGGAGGGGCTCCTAGGGGTTCCGGAC
GGGCTGACGCATTGGACGATTTTGATCTGGATATGCTGGGAAGTGACGCCCTCGATGATTTTGACCTTGA
CATGCTTGGTTCGGATGCCCTTGATGACTTTGACCTCGACATGCTCGGCAGTGACGCCCTTGATGATTTC
GACCTGGACATGCTGATTAACTAAGGTACCGAATTCGCTAGCCGGCCATACAAGTAATCCGGATGATCGA
CGCCAACGTCGTTGAATTTTCAAATTTTAAATACTGAATATTTGTTTTTTTTCCTATTATTTATTTATTC
TCTTTGTGTTTTTTTTCTTGCTTTCTAAAAAATTAATTCAATCCAAATCTAAACATTTTTTTTTCTCTTT
CCGTCTCCCAATTCGTATTCCGCTCCTCTCATCTGAACACAATGTGCAAGTTTATTTATCTTCTCGCTTT
CATTTCATTAGGACGTGGGGGGAATTGGTGGAAGGGGGAAACACACAAAAGGATGATGGAAATGAAATAA
GGACACACAATATGCAACAACATTCAATTCAGAAATATGGAGGAAGGTTTAAAAGAAAACATAAAAATAT
ATAGAGGAGGAAGGAAAACTAGTAAAAAATAAGCAAAGAAATTAGGCGAACGATGAGAATTGTCCTCGCT
TGGGCCCAAAAGGCCTTTTTTTTTTGGCGCCGACGTCAGGTGGCACTTTTCGGGGAAATGTGCGCGGAAC
CCCTATTTGTTTATTTTTCTAAATACATTCAAATATGTATCCGCTCATGAGACAATAACCCTGATAAATG
CTTCAATAATATTGAAAAAGGAAGAGTATGAGTATTCAACATTTCCGTGTCGCCCTTATTCCCTTTTTTG
CGGCATTTTGCCTTCCTGTTTTTGCTCACCCAGAAACGCTGGTGAAAGTAAAAGATGCTGAAGATCAGTT
GGGTGCACGAGTGGGTTACATCGAACTGGATCTCAACAGCGGTAAGATCCTTGAGAGTTTTCGCCCCGAA
GAACGTTTTCCAATGATGAGCACTTTTAAAGTTCTGCTATGTGGCGCGGTATTATCCCGTATTGACGCCG
GGCAAGAGCAACTCGGTCGCCGCATACACTATTCTCAGAATGACTTGGTTGAGTACTCACCAGTCACAGA
AAAGCATCTTACGGATGGCATGACAGTAAGAGAATTATGCAGTGCTGCCATAACCATGAGTGATAACACT
GCGGCCAACTTACTTCTGACAACGATCGGAGGACCGAAGGAGCTAACCGCTTTTTTGCACAACATGGGGG
ATCATGTAACTCGCCTTGATCGTTGGGAACCGGAGCTGAATGAAGCCATACCAAACGACGAGCGTGACAC
CACGATGCCTGTAGCAATGGCAACAACGTTGCGCAAACTATTAACTGGCGAACTACTTACTCTAGCTTCC
CGGCAACAATTAATAGACTGGATGGAGGCGGATAAAGTTGCAGGACCACTTCTGCGCTCGGCCCTTCCGG
CTGGCTGGTTTATTGCTGATAAATCTGGAGCCGGTGAGCGTGGGTCTCGCGGTATCATTGCAGCACTGGG
GCCAGATGGTAAGCCCTCCCGTATCGTAGTTATCTACACGACGGGGAGTCAGGCAACTATGGATGAACGA
AATAGACAGATCGCTGAGATAGGTGCCTCACTGATTAAGCATTGGTAACTGTCAGACCAAGTTTACTCAT
ATATACTTTAGATTGATTTAAAACTTCATTTTTAATTTAAAAGGATCTAGGTGAAGATCCTTTTTGATAA
TCTCATGACCAAAATCCCTTAACGTGAGTTTTCGTTCCACTGAGCGTCAGACCCCGTAGAAAAGATCAAA
GGATCTTCTTGAGATCCTTTTTTTCTGCGCGTAATCTGCTGCTTGCAAACAAAAAAACCACCGCTACCAG
CGGTGGTTTGTTTGCCGGATCAAGAGCTACCAACTCTTTTTCCGAAGGTAACTGGCTTCAGCAGAGCGCA
GATACCAAATACTGTTCTTCTAGTGTAGCCGTAGTTAGGCCACCACTTCAAGAACTCTGTAGCACCGCCT
ACATACCTCGCTCTGCTAATCCTGTTACCAGTGGCTGCTGCCAGTGGCGATAAGTCGTGTCTTACCGGGT
TGGACTCAAGACGATAGTTACCGGATAAGGCGCAGCGGTCGGGCTGAACGGGGGGTTCGTGCACACAGCC
CAGCTTGGAGCGAACGACCTACACCGAACTGAGATACCTACAGCGTGAGCTATGAGAAAGCGCCACGCTT
CCCGAAGGGAGAAAGGCGGACAGGTATCCGGTAAGCGGCAGGGTCGGAACAGGAGAGCGCACGAGGGAGC
TTCCAGGGGGAAACGCCTGGTATCTTTATAGTCCTGTCGGGTTTCGCCACCTCTGACTTGAGCGTCGATT
TTTGTGATGCTCGTCAGGGGGGCGGAGCCTATGGAAAAACGCCAGCAACGCGGCCTTTTTACGGTTCCTG
GCCTTTTGCTGGCCTTTTGCTCACATGTTCTTTCCTGCGTTATCCCCTGATTCTGTGGATAACCGTATTA
CCGCCTTTGAGTGAGCTGATACCGCTCGCCGCAGCCGAACGACCGAGCGCAGCGAGTCAGTGAGCGAGGA
AGCGGAAGAGCGCCCAATACGCAAACCGCCTCTCCCCGCGCGTTGGCCGATTCATTAATGCAGCTGGCAC
GACAGGTTTCCCGACTGGAAAGCGGGCAGTGAGCGCAACGCAATTAATGTGAGTTAGCTCACTCATTAGG
CACCCCAGGCTTTACACTTTATGCTTCCGGCTCGTATGTTGTGTGGAATTGTGAGCGGATAACAATTTCA
CACAGGAAACAGCTATGACCATGATTACGCCAAGCTGTAAGTTTAAACATGATCTTACTAACTAACTATT
CTCATTTAAATTTTCAGAGCTTAAAAATGGCTGAAATCACTCACAACGATGGATACGCTAACAACTTGGA
AATGAAAT
