>Addgene plasmid #198780 | pWP017 | depositor partial sequence | sequence record 385034 | gpa-4 promoter
AGGCCATACGGACTCAAATTGAAGCCTTGTTTGTATAAGAAACGCTGATTTTTTGATTTTTTGTTGATTT
TTTAAAAACGATGATCATTGGAAATGCGGTTTCCCGTTTTCAAAGATTTTTCATCAGTTTTCAATTGTTT
TTGTTGTTGATTTTGAAATTGCTGCCTATTCTGTTCTGATTTTTCGAAAACTAAAAATCTTTGAAAAATG
AATGTAAATTTATAATTCTATTTTCGACCATAAAATTCAGATTCTCTAAATATAATCACCGTCATCATGG
GATAACTACAATCTGACAGAAGACAGAGACTCGAGAAAATGTGAATACAAATTGGCTGATATAGATTTTT
TCAGAAGCAAGTAGTCAGTTTCTTTGATTTTAATATTATGATACCCAATTTTGCGACTTTCGATACGTAG
GTCTCTAAACGATCGAAATTTTACAACTACAGTACCCCCGAATTTTTTTTTGCGATTTTTGTTTTCCAAA
AATTCAAAGTCCAAGTTCTACAAATGTTGAAATATTAAGCAATTTTGGTGCAAGCCAGGAATGGGCGGCA
ACTGTCGTTCGGCAAATTCGATAATATTTGCCGGAAATTTTCCAATTCCGAGAAATTGCCGGTTTGCCGA
TTTGCCGGAAATTTTTGTTTTCGGCAAATTGCTGATTTGCCGTTTGTCGGATATCAGATTTGTCAGAAAC
GTTGAGAGCGATTGTTTAAAGACGGAAACTCTTAAACTGTACCTTTTAAAAATTTTTCATGTTTTCTTTA
GATATTTCATATAATTTCTACACTTTTCAAAATAGATGTAGGAACATTCATAGGATGCGTACAATTTTGC
CGATTAAAATTGAAGTTCTGAAATTACTTTTAAAAAATGTACATATTTTCGGCAATTTCCGGTTTCCGAC
AAATCGGCAATTTATCGGTTTGCCGAAATTTTTCAATTCCGGCGATTTGCCGCTTTGTCGATTTGCCGGA
AATTTCAATTCCGGCAATTTGCCGGAAATTTCAATTCCGGAAATCTGCCGCTTTGTCAATTTGCCGGAAA
TTTCAATCCCGGCAATTTGCCGATTTGCCGGAAACTTCAATTCCGGCAATTTGCCGATTTGCCGGAAACT
TCAATTCCGGCAGTTTGCCGATTTGCCGGAAAAAATTCTACATTTTTTATATTGCAATTTTGTTTGAATT
ATTCGTGTTAAAACATTGTAGGAGTCGAAACATACGACATTGCTTTGTATTTCCTCAAAAGCTCATATGT
TTCAAAATTTTGTAAATTTGCCAAAACTTTTAGATTTTTCAACATTTCCGGTCAAAGTTTTTGGAGTGTT
TTATTTTAATATTCGGTCGTTTTGGATCTTTATAAGTGTATTTAGGCAAAATCTCTACAGACGCTACTTC
CACCTTTAATTATTGAAACAATTCAAAAGTGTCCCAAAAAATCACCGTCCAAATGCCTGCGTCTCTGCGC
GGAGACACATCACAATTCAAATGATGTTTGTTTTTTTTTTGGCGCCAAAACTTCTAGAATTACCAAGTTA
GCTATTTCAATTTAATATTTTGATTTATTATCAATTAATTGAACCAAGATTTCAGAATTTAAATTTTTTT
TGTACTTTTTGGTTACCGTATTTCCTCTACAAATATATCCTGACATACTAATAATTTTCAAAGTTTGAAT
TCATTTTATCAATGATTTTTGAAACCCATGTCATTTGAAAGATGACATTAAAAAAAAATAAACGCGCGGC
AATTGCCGATTACCGGAAATTTTGAAAACCCGCAAATGCCGGAATTGCCGATTGCCGGACACTTCCGATT
GCCGTGCACCCCTGCTCCGAACTAGAAAAAGCCTATCTGAAACTTTCAGTGCATTTTTTTCACTTTCGAG
TTGCTTTTGAAAATTGTATTTTATGAAATATCATCTGAAACTTTTAAAACAATCTGAAGTCAGCGTCAGC
GCTGACCAAGTAACAGAGATTTTGGCTTTGCGAGTTAGTACAAGTCTATAAATAGTCGATCTCTATTTAA
ACGAGGAGAATTTTCAATTTCGAACACCTTAATAAGGAGCGTTTTGACTATGTGGTGGGATAGAAAAAAG
TTGAACACATGTTTGGGCTTTTAAATTACTTAATTTGTTCCGGCAAATCACCCCTGTGAGTCTGCAAATT
TTTATTTGAAACTTTAGTACTGAATACTGAATACTGAAGTATACTTAAGTACTGAAAGTTGTACACGTGG
AAACTTTTTCTGATTATGTAAAACATTGGTTTTGTTATAGAACAGAACAATCATGTGCCAATCGTTGAGT
TTATTCTACTTCAAATCACAAGAGTAGTGATAATTAGTAATCAAAAGAATAATAACTACGAGATAGTGTA
TGAGTTAACGGAGACAAAGGAAAGGATCTCTTGAGGATCGGTTGGGATGGAGATGCTCAACAACATTCAC
ATATATACCTCGCCATATTTCTCATTTTAGTCATTTATCAACTTTTTCTCCTCTCTCTTTTGTTATTGAT
TAGTCTTTCTGATACGTGTTGTACTGAAAAGGTTGGGAAACTTCTGGAACATCCATTACCTTGTGGCAAC
TAAAGGGAAATAGTTATTTAAAACAGGAAGGTGATATTGAGAAGGTGTTTGTTTATTCTTTATTTTTAAA
TAAAAAAAAAGAATCGGAGATAAATTGAAAAAAAATCACAAAAACTAATTATCAGAAGACTAATTATGCC
ACGTGGTGTTTTGCGAAGTGTTAGCCTAGAAACTGTTCCCTTTATTCGTCCTTCTCATTACTCTAAATTA
ATTTCCCTCATGGTTTTTTAAGGGTAGAGCCACTTATTCATTTTGTGAACACTTTTCAACA
